LOCUS       Exported 11106 bp ds-DNA circular SYN 13-MAY-2021
DEFINITION  All-in-one CRISPR plasmid for integrating, deleting, or replacing a
            gene in S. cerevisiae. High-copy, URA3 plasmid contains human
            codon-optimized Cas9 and a guide RNA targeting ARS1206a sequence
            CGAACATTTTTCCATGCGCT in yeast chromosome 12..
ACCESSION   .
VERSION     .
KEYWORDS    p426_Cas9_gRNA-ARS1206a
SOURCE      synthetic DNA construct
  ORGANISM  synthetic DNA construct
REFERENCE   1 (bases 1 to 11106)
  AUTHORS   Reider Apel A, d'Espaux L, Wehrs M, Sachs D, Li RA, Tong GJ, Garber
            M, Nnadi O, Zhuang W, Hillson NJ, Keasling JD, Mukhopadhyay A
  TITLE     A Cas9-based toolkit to program gene expression in Saccharomyces
            cerevisiae.
  JOURNAL   Nucleic Acids Res. 2017 Jan 9;45(1):496-508. doi:
            10.1093/nar/gkw1023. Epub 2016 Nov 28.
  PUBMED    27899650
REFERENCE   2 (bases 1 to 11106)
  AUTHORS   .
  TITLE     Direct Submission
  JOURNAL   Exported May 13, 2021 from SnapGene Server 1.1.58
            http://www.snapgene.com
FEATURES             Location/Qualifiers
     source          1..11106
                     /organism="synthetic DNA construct"
                     /mol_type="other DNA"
     promoter        complement(111..326)
                     /gene="S. cerevisiae URA3"
                     /label=URA3 promoter
     primer_bind     complement(350..369)
                     /label=pRS-marker
                     /note="pRS vectors, use to sequence yeast selectable
                     marker"
     primer_bind     469..491
                     /label=pGEX 3'
                     /note="pGEX vectors, reverse primer"
     primer_bind     complement(529..547)
                     /label=pBRforEco
                     /note="pBR322 vectors, upsteam of EcoRI site, forward
                     primer"
     rep_origin      588..1930
                     /label=2u ori
                     /note="yeast 2u plasmid origin of replication"
     protein_bind    920..967
                     /label=FRT
                     /bound_moiety="FLP recombinase from the Saccharomyces
                     cerevisiae 2u plasmid"
                     /note="FLP-mediated recombination occurs in the 8-bp core
                     sequence TCTAGAAA (Turan and Bode, 2011)."
     promoter        1957..2061
                     /gene="bla"
                     /label=AmpR promoter
     CDS             2062..2922
                     /codon_start=1
                     /gene="bla"
                     /product="beta-lactamase"
                     /label=AmpR
                     /note="confers resistance to ampicillin, carbenicillin, and
                     related antibiotics"
                     /translation="MSIQHFRVALIPFFAAFCLPVFAHPETLVKVKDAEDQLGARVGYI
                     ELDLNSGKILESFRPEERFPMMSTFKVLLCGAVLSRIDAGQEQLGRRIHYSQNDLVEYS
                     PVTEKHLTDGMTVRELCSAAITMSDNTAANLLLTTIGGPKELTAFLHNMGDHVTRLDRW
                     EPELNEAIPNDERDTTMPVAMATTLRKLLTGELLTLASRQQLIDWMEADKVAGPLLRSA
                     LPAGWFIADKSGAGERGSRGIIAALGPDGKPSRIVVIYTTGSQATMDERNRQIAEIGAS
                     LIKHW"
     primer_bind     complement(2280..2299)
                     /label=Amp-R
                     /note="Ampicillin resistance gene, reverse primer"
     rep_origin      3093..3681
                     /direction=RIGHT
                     /label=ori
                     /note="high-copy-number ColE1/pMB1/pBR322/pUC origin of
                     replication"
     primer_bind     3582..3601
                     /label=pBR322ori-F
                     /note="pBR322 origin, forward primer"
     primer_bind     3835..3852
                     /label=L4440
                     /note="L4440 vector, forward primer"
     protein_bind    3969..3990
                     /label=CAP binding site
                     /bound_moiety="E. coli catabolite activator protein"
                     /note="CAP binding activates transcription in the presence
                     of cAMP."
     promoter        4005..4035
                     /label=lac promoter
                     /note="promoter for the E. coli lac operon"
     protein_bind    4043..4059
                     /label=lac operator
                     /bound_moiety="lac repressor encoded by lacI"
                     /note="The lac repressor binds to the lac operator to
                     inhibit transcription in E. coli. This inhibition can be
                     relieved by adding lactose or
                     isopropyl-beta-D-thiogalactopyranoside (IPTG)."
     primer_bind     4048..4070
                     /label=M13/pUC Reverse
                     /note="In lacZ gene"
     primer_bind     4067..4083
                     /label=M13 rev
                     /note="common sequencing primer, one of multiple similar
                     variants"
     primer_bind     4067..4083
                     /label=M13 Reverse
                     /note="In lacZ gene. Also called M13-rev"
     primer_bind     4102..4122
                     /label=T3
                     /note="T3 promoter, forward primer"
     promoter        4104..4122
                     /label=T3 promoter
                     /note="promoter for bacteriophage T3 RNA polymerase"
     misc_RNA        4349..4424
                     /label=gRNA scaffold
                     /note="guide RNA scaffold for the Streptococcus pyogenes
                     CRISPR/Cas9 system"
     promoter        4510..5214
                     /gene="S. cerevisiae ADH1"
                     /label=ADH1 promoter
                     /note="promoter for alcohol dehydrogenase 1"
     CDS             5224..9327
                     /codon_start=1
                     /product="Cas9 (Csn1) endonuclease from the Streptococcus
                     pyogenes Type II CRISPR/Cas system"
                     /label=Cas9
                     /note="generates RNA-guided double strand breaks in DNA"
                     /translation="MDKKYSIGLDIGTNSVGWAVITDEYKVPSKKFKVLGNTDRHSIKK
                     NLIGALLFDSGETAEATRLKRTARRRYTRRKNRICYLQEIFSNEMAKVDDSFFHRLEES
                     FLVEEDKKNERHPIFGNIVDEVAYHEKYPTIYHLRKKLVDSTDKADLRLIYLALAHMIK
                     FRGHFLIEGDLNPDNSDVDKLFIQLVQTYNQLFEENPINASGVDAKAILSARLSKSRRL
                     ENLIAQLPGEKKNGLFGNLIALSLGLTPNFKSNFDLAEDAKLQLSKDTYDDDLDNLLAQ
                     IGDQYADLFLAAKNLSDAILLSDILRVNTEITKAPLSASMIKRYDEHHQDLTLLKALVR
                     QQLPEKYKEIFFDQSKNGYAGYIDGGASQEEFYKFIKPILEKMDGTEELLVKLNREDLL
                     RKQRTFDNGSIPHQIHLGELHAILRRQEDFYPFLKDNREKIEKILTFRIPYYVGPLARG
                     NSRFAWMTRKSEETITPWNFEEVVDKGASAQSFIERMTNFDKNLPNEKVLPKHSLLYEY
                     FTVYNELTKVKYVTEGMRKPAFLSGEQKKAIVDLLFKTNRKVTVKQLKEDYFKKIECFD
                     SVEISGVEDRFNASLGTYHDLLKIIKDKDFLDNEENEDILEDIVLTLTLFEDREMIEER
                     LKTYAHLFDDKVMKQLKRRRYTGWGRLSRKLINGIRDKQSGKTILDFLKSDGFANRNFM
                     QLIHDDSLTFKEDIQKAQVSGQGDSLHEHIANLAGSPAIKKGILQTVKVVDELVKVMGR
                     HKPENIVIEMARENQTTQKGQKNSRERMKRIEEGIKELGSQILKEHPVENTQLQNEKLY
                     LYYLQNGRDMYVDQELDINRLSDYDVDHIVPQSFLKDDSIDNKVLTRSDKNRGKSDNVP
                     SEEVVKKMKNYWRQLLNAKLITQRKFDNLTKAERGGLSELDKAGFIKRQLVETRQITKH
                     VAQILDSRMNTKYDENDKLIREVKVITLKSKLVSDFRKDFQFYKVREINNYHHAHDAYL
                     NAVVGTALIKKYPKLESEFVYGDYKVYDVRKMIAKSEQEIGKATAKYFFYSNIMNFFKT
                     EITLANGEIRKRPLIETNGETGEIVWDKGRDFATVRKVLSMPQVNIVKKTEVQTGGFSK
                     ESILPKRNSDKLIARKKDWDPKKYGGFDSPTVAYSVLVVAKVEKGKSKKLKSVKELLGI
                     TIMERSSFEKNPIDFLEAKGYKEVKKDLIIKLPKYSLFELENGRKRMLASAGELQKGNE
                     LALPSKYVNFLYLASHYEKLKGSPEDNEQKQLFVEQHKHYLDEIIEQISEFSKRVILAD
                     ANLDKVLSAYNKHRDKPIREQAENIIYLFTLTNLGAPAAFKYFDTTIDRKRYTSTKEVL
                     DATLIHQSITGLYETRIDLSQLGGD"
     CDS             9340..9360
                     /codon_start=1
                     /product="nuclear localization signal of SV40 (simian virus
                     40) large T antigen"
                     /label=SV40 NLS
                     /translation="PKKKRKV"
     terminator      9376..9623
                     /gene="S. cerevisiae CYC1"
                     /label=CYC1 terminator
                     /note="transcription terminator for CYC1"
     primer_bind     complement(9641..9660)
                     /label=T7
                     /note="T7 promoter, forward primer"
     promoter        complement(9642..9660)
                     /label=T7 promoter
                     /note="promoter for bacteriophage T7 RNA polymerase"
     primer_bind     complement(9670..9687)
                     /label=M13 Forward
                     /note="In lacZ gene. Also called M13-F20 or M13 (-21)
                     Forward"
     primer_bind     complement(9670..9686)
                     /label=M13 fwd
                     /note="common sequencing primer, one of multiple similar
                     variants"
     primer_bind     complement(9679..9701)
                     /label=M13/pUC Forward
                     /note="In lacZ gene"
     rep_origin      9827..10282
                     /direction=RIGHT
                     /label=f1 ori
                     /note="f1 bacteriophage origin of replication; arrow
                     indicates direction of (+) strand synthesis"
     primer_bind     complement(9914..9933)
                     /label=F1ori-R
                     /note="F1 origin, reverse primer"
     primer_bind     10124..10145
                     /label=F1ori-F
                     /note="F1 origin, forward primer"
     CDS             complement(10413..110)
                     /codon_start=1
                     /gene="S. cerevisiae URA3"
                     /product="orotidine-5'-phosphate decarboxylase, required
                     for uracil biosynthesis"
                     /label=URA3
                     /note="yeast auxotrophic marker, counterselectable with
                     5-fluoroorotic acid (5-FOA)"
                     /translation="MSKATYKERAATHPSPVAAKLFNIMHEKQTNLCASLDVRTTKELL
                     ELVEALGPKICLLKTHVDILTDFSMEGTVKPLKALSAKYNFLLFEDRKFADIGNTVKLQ
                     YSAGVYRIAEWADITNAHGVVGPGIVSGLKQAAEEVTKEPRGLLMLAELSCKGSLSTGE
                     YTKGTVDIAKSDKDFVIGFIAQRDMGGRDEGYDWLIMTPGVGLDDKGDALGQQYRTVDD
                     VVSTGSDIIIVGRGLFAKGRDAKVEGERYRKAGWEAYLRRCGQQN"
ORIGIN
        1 tccaatgaag cacacaagtt tgtttgcttt tcgtgcatga tattaaatag cttggcagca
       61 acaggactag gatgagtagc agcacgttcc ttatatgtag ctttcgacat gatttatctt
      121 cgtttcctgc aggtttttgt tctgtgcagt tgggttaaga atactgggca atttcatgtt
      181 tcttcaacac tacatatgcg tatatatacc aatctaagtc tgtgctcctt ccttcgttct
      241 tccttctgtt cggagattac cgaatcaaaa aaatttcaag gaaaccgaaa tcaaaaaaaa
      301 gaataaaaaa aaaatgatga attgaaaagg tggtatggtg cactctcagt acaatctgct
      361 ctgatgccgc atagttaagc cagccccgac acccgccaac acccgctgac gcgccctgac
      421 gggcttgtct gctcccggca tccgcttaca gacaagctgt gaccgtctcc gggagctgca
      481 tgtgtcagag gttttcaccg tcatcaccga aacgcgcgag acgaaagggc ctcgtgatac
      541 gcctattttt ataggttaat gtcatgataa taatggtttc ttagtatgat ccaatatcaa
      601 aggaaatgat agcattgaag gatgagacta atccaattga ggagtggcag catatagaac
      661 agctaaaggg tagtgctgaa ggaagcatac gataccccgc atggaatggg ataatatcac
      721 aggaggtact agactacctt tcatcctaca taaatagacg catataagta cgcatttaag
      781 cataaacacg cactatgccg ttcttctcat gtatatatat atacaggcaa cacgcagata
      841 taggtgcgac gtgaacagtg agctgtatgt gcgcagctcg cgttgcattt tcggaagcgc
      901 tcgttttcgg aaacgctttg aagttcctat tccgaagttc ctattctcta gaaagtatag
      961 gaacttcaga gcgcttttga aaaccaaaag cgctctgaag acgcactttc aaaaaaccaa
     1021 aaacgcaccg gactgtaacg agctactaaa atattgcgaa taccgcttcc acaaacattg
     1081 ctcaaaagta tctctttgct atatatctct gtgctatatc cctatataac ctacccatcc
     1141 acctttcgct ccttgaactt gcatctaaac tcgacctcta cattttttat gtttatctct
     1201 agtattactc tttagacaaa aaaattgtag taagaactat tcatagagtg aatcgaaaac
     1261 aatacgaaaa tgtaaacatt tcctatacgt agtatataga gacaaaatag aagaaaccgt
     1321 tcataatttt ctgaccaatg aagaatcatc aacgctatca ctttctgttc acaaagtatg
     1381 cgcaatccac atcggtatag aatataatcg gggatgcctt tatcttgaaa aaatgcaccc
     1441 gcagcttcgc tagtaatcag taaacgcggg aagtggagtc aggctttttt tatggaagag
     1501 aaaatagaca ccaaagtagc cttcttctaa ccttaacgga cctacagtgc aaaaagttat
     1561 caagagactg cattatagag cgcacaaagg agaaaaaaag taatctaaga tgctttgtta
     1621 gaaaaatagc gctctcggga tgcatttttg tagaacaaaa aagaagtata gattctttgt
     1681 tggtaaaata gcgctctcgc gttgcatttc tgttctgtaa aaatgcagct cagattcttt
     1741 gtttgaaaaa ttagcgctct cgcgttgcat ttttgtttta caaaaatgaa gcacagattc
     1801 ttcgttggta aaatagcgct ttcgcgttgc atttctgttc tgtaaaaatg cagctcagat
     1861 tctttgtttg aaaaattagc gctctcgcgt tgcatttttg ttctacaaaa tgaagcacag
     1921 atgcttcgtt caggtggcac ttttcgggga aatgtgcgcg gaacccctat ttgtttattt
     1981 ttctaaatac attcaaatat gtatccgctc atgagacaat aaccctgata aatgcttcaa
     2041 taatattgaa aaaggaagag tatgagtatt caacatttcc gtgtcgccct tattcccttt
     2101 tttgcggcat tttgccttcc tgtttttgct cacccagaaa cgctggtgaa agtaaaagat
     2161 gctgaagatc agttgggtgc acgagtgggt tacatcgaac tggatctcaa cagcggtaag
     2221 atccttgaga gttttcgccc cgaagaacgt tttccaatga tgagcacttt taaagttctg
     2281 ctatgtggcg cggtattatc ccgtattgac gccgggcaag agcaactcgg tcgccgcata
     2341 cactattctc agaatgactt ggttgagtac tcaccagtca cagaaaagca tcttacggat
     2401 ggcatgacag taagagaatt atgcagtgct gccataacca tgagtgataa cactgcggcc
     2461 aacttacttc tgacaacgat cggaggaccg aaggagctaa ccgctttttt gcacaacatg
     2521 ggggatcatg taactcgcct tgatcgttgg gaaccggagc tgaatgaagc cataccaaac
     2581 gacgagcgtg acaccacgat gcctgtagca atggcaacaa cgttgcgcaa actattaact
     2641 ggcgaactac ttactctagc ttcccggcaa caattaatag actggatgga ggcggataaa
     2701 gttgcaggac cacttctgcg ctcggccctt ccggctggct ggtttattgc tgataaatct
     2761 ggagccggtg agcgtgggtc tcgcggtatc attgcagcac tggggccaga tggtaagccc
     2821 tcccgtatcg tagttatcta cacgacgggg agtcaggcaa ctatggatga acgaaataga
     2881 cagatcgctg agataggtgc ctcactgatt aagcattggt aactgtcaga ccaagtttac
     2941 tcatatatac tttagattga tttaaaactt catttttaat ttaaaaggat ctaggtgaag
     3001 atcctttttg ataatctcat gaccaaaatc ccttaacgtg agttttcgtt ccactgagcg
     3061 tcagaccccg tagaaaagat caaaggatct tcttgagatc ctttttttct gcgcgtaatc
     3121 tgctgcttgc aaacaaaaaa accaccgcta ccagcggtgg tttgtttgcc ggatcaagag
     3181 ctaccaactc tttttccgaa ggtaactggc ttcagcagag cgcagatacc aaatactgtt
     3241 cttctagtgt agccgtagtt aggccaccac ttcaagaact ctgtagcacc gcctacatac
     3301 ctcgctctgc taatcctgtt accagtggct gctgccagtg gcgataagtc gtgtcttacc
     3361 gggttggact caagacgata gttaccggat aaggcgcagc ggtcgggctg aacggggggt
     3421 tcgtgcacac agcccagctt ggagcgaacg acctacaccg aactgagata cctacagcgt
     3481 gagctatgag aaagcgccac gcttcccgaa gggagaaagg cggacaggta tccggtaagc
     3541 ggcagggtcg gaacaggaga gcgcacgagg gagcttccag ggggaaacgc ctggtatctt
     3601 tatagtcctg tcgggtttcg ccacctctga cttgagcgtc gatttttgtg atgctcgtca
     3661 ggggggcgga gcctatggaa aaacgccagc aacgcggcct ttttacggtt cctggccttt
     3721 tgctggcctt ttgctcacat gttctttcct gcgttatccc ctgattctgt ggataaccgt
     3781 attaccgcct ttgagtgagc tgataccgct cgccgcagcc gaacgaccga gcgcagcgag
     3841 tcagtgagcg aggaagcgga agagcgccca atacgcaaac cgcctctccc cgcgcgttgg
     3901 ccgattcatt aatgcagctg gcacgacagg tttcccgact ggaaagcggg cagtgagcgc
     3961 aacgcaatta atgtgagtta gctcactcat taggcacccc aggctttaca ctttatgctt
     4021 ccggctcgta tgttgtgtgg aattgtgagc ggataacaat ttcacacagg aaacagctat
     4081 gaccatgatt acgccaagcg cgcaattaac cctcactaaa gggaacaaaa gctggagcta
     4141 gtatactctt tcttcaacaa ttaaatactc tcggtagcca agttggttta aggcgcaaga
     4201 ctgtaattta tcactacgaa atcttgagat cgggcgttcg actcgccccc gggagagatg
     4261 gccggcatgg tcccagcctc ctcgctggcg ccggctgggc aacaccttcg ggtggcgaat
     4321 gggactttcg aacatttttc catgcgctgt tttagagcta gaaatagcaa gttaaaataa
     4381 ggctagtccg ttatcaactt gaaaaagtgg caccgagtcg gtgctttttt tattttttgt
     4441 cactattgtt atgtaaaatg ccacctctga cagtatggaa cgcaaacttc tgtctagtgg
     4501 atagtcgaca tccttttgtt gtttccgggt gtacaatatg gacttcctct tttctggcaa
     4561 ccaaacccat acatcgggat tcctataata ccttcgttgg tctccctaac atgtaggtgg
     4621 cggaggggag atatacaata gaacagatac cagacaagac ataatgggct aaacaagact
     4681 acaccaatta cactgcctca ttgatggtgg tacataacga actaatactg tagccctaga
     4741 cttgatagcc atcatcatat cgaagtttca ctaccctttt tccatttgcc atctattgaa
     4801 gtaataatag gcgcatgcaa cttcttttct ttttttttct tttctctctc ccccgttgtt
     4861 gtctcaccat atccgcaatg acaaaaaaat gatggaagac actaaaggaa aaaattaacg
     4921 acaaagacag caccaacaga tgtcgttgtt ccagagctga tgaggggtat ctcgaagcac
     4981 acgaaacttt ttccttcctt cattcacgca cactactctc taatgagcaa cggtatacgg
     5041 ccttccttcc agttacttga atttgaaata aaaaaaagtt tgctgtcttg ctatcaagta
     5101 taaatagacc tgcaattatt aatcttttgt ttcctcgtca ttgttctcgt tccctttctt
     5161 ccttgtttct ttttctgcac aatatttcaa gctataccaa gcatacaatc aacttggaaa
     5221 aaaatggaca agaagtactc cattgggctc gatatcggca caaacagcgt cggttgggcc
     5281 gtcattacgg acgagtacaa ggtgccgagc aaaaaattca aagttctggg caataccgat
     5341 cgccacagca taaagaagaa cctcattggc gccctcctgt tcgactccgg ggagacggcc
     5401 gaagccacgc ggctcaaaag aacagcacgg cgcagatata cccgcagaaa gaatcggatc
     5461 tgctacctgc aggagatctt tagtaatgag atggctaagg tggatgactc tttcttccat
     5521 aggctggagg agtccttttt ggtggaggag gataaaaaga acgagcgcca cccaatcttt
     5581 ggcaatatcg tggacgaggt ggcgtaccat gaaaagtacc caaccatata tcatctgagg
     5641 aagaagcttg tagacagtac tgataaggct gacttgcggt tgatctatct cgcgctggcg
     5701 catatgatca aatttcgggg acacttcctc atcgaggggg acctgaaccc agacaacagc
     5761 gatgtcgaca aactctttat ccaactggtt cagacttaca atcagctttt cgaagagaac
     5821 ccgatcaacg catccggagt tgacgccaaa gcaatcctga gcgctaggct gtccaaatcc
     5881 cggcggctcg aaaacctcat cgcacagctc cctggggaga agaagaacgg cctgtttggt
     5941 aatcttatcg ccctgtcact cgggctgacc cccaacttta aatctaactt cgacctggcc
     6001 gaagatgcca agcttcaact gagcaaagac acctacgatg atgatctcga caatctgctg
     6061 gcccagatcg gcgaccagta cgcagacctt tttttggcgg caaagaacct gtcagacgcc
     6121 attctgctga gtgatattct gcgagtgaac acggagatca ccaaagctcc gctgagcgct
     6181 agtatgatca agcgctatga tgagcaccac caagacttga ctttgctgaa ggcccttgtc
     6241 agacagcaac tgcctgagaa gtacaaggaa attttcttcg atcagtctaa aaatggctac
     6301 gccggataca ttgacggcgg agcaagccag gaggaatttt acaaatttat taagcccatc
     6361 ttggaaaaaa tggacggcac cgaggagctg ctggtaaagc ttaacagaga agatctgttg
     6421 cgcaaacagc gcactttcga caatggaagc atcccccacc agattcacct gggcgaactg
     6481 cacgctatcc tcaggcggca agaggatttc tacccctttt tgaaagataa cagggaaaag
     6541 attgagaaaa tcctcacatt tcggataccc tactatgtag gccccctcgc ccggggaaat
     6601 tccagattcg cgtggatgac tcgcaaatca gaagagacca tcactccctg gaacttcgag
     6661 gaagtcgtgg ataagggggc ctctgcccag tccttcatcg aaaggatgac taactttgat
     6721 aaaaatctgc ctaacgaaaa ggtgcttcct aaacactctc tgctgtacga gtacttcaca
     6781 gtttataacg agctcaccaa ggtcaaatac gtcacagaag ggatgagaaa gccagcattc
     6841 ctgtctggag agcagaagaa agctatcgtg gacctcctct tcaagacgaa ccggaaagtt
     6901 accgtgaaac agctcaaaga agactatttc aaaaagattg aatgtttcga ctctgttgaa
     6961 atcagcggag tggaggatcg cttcaacgca tccctgggaa cgtatcacga tctcctgaaa
     7021 atcattaaag acaaggactt cctggacaat gaggagaacg aggacattct tgaggacatt
     7081 gtcctcaccc ttacgttgtt tgaagatagg gagatgattg aagaacgctt gaaaacttac
     7141 gctcatctct tcgacgacaa agtcatgaaa cagctcaaga ggcgccgata tacaggatgg
     7201 gggcggctgt caagaaaact gatcaatggg atccgagaca agcagagtgg aaagacaatc
     7261 ctggattttc ttaagtccga tggatttgcc aaccggaact tcatgcagtt gatccatgat
     7321 gactctctca cctttaagga ggacatccag aaagcacaag tttctggcca gggggacagt
     7381 cttcacgagc acatcgctaa tcttgcaggt agcccagcta tcaaaaaggg aatactgcag
     7441 accgttaagg tcgtggatga actcgtcaaa gtaatgggaa ggcataagcc cgagaatatc
     7501 gttatcgaga tggcccgaga gaaccaaact acccagaagg gacagaagaa cagtagggaa
     7561 aggatgaaga ggattgaaga gggtataaaa gaactggggt cccaaatcct taaggaacac
     7621 ccagttgaaa acacccagct tcagaatgag aagctctacc tgtactacct gcagaacggc
     7681 agggacatgt acgtggatca ggaactggac atcaatcggc tctccgacta cgacgtggat
     7741 catatcgtgc cccagtcttt tctcaaagat gattctattg ataataaagt gttgacaaga
     7801 tccgataaaa atagagggaa gagtgataac gtcccctcag aagaagttgt caagaaaatg
     7861 aaaaattatt ggcggcagct gctgaacgcc aaactgatca cacaacggaa gttcgataat
     7921 ctgactaagg ctgaacgagg tggcctgtct gagttggata aagccggctt catcaaaagg
     7981 cagcttgttg agacacgcca gatcaccaag cacgtggccc aaattctcga ttcacgcatg
     8041 aacaccaagt acgatgaaaa tgacaaactg attcgagagg tgaaagttat tactctgaag
     8101 tctaagctgg tctcagattt cagaaaggac tttcagtttt ataaggtgag agagatcaac
     8161 aattaccacc atgcgcatga tgcctacctg aatgcagtgg taggcactgc acttatcaaa
     8221 aaatatccca agcttgaatc tgaatttgtt tacggagact ataaagtgta cgatgttagg
     8281 aaaatgatcg caaagtctga gcaggaaata ggcaaggcca ccgctaagta cttcttttac
     8341 agcaatatta tgaatttttt caagaccgag attacactgg ccaatggaga gattcggaag
     8401 cgaccactta tcgaaacaaa cggagaaaca ggagaaatcg tgtgggacaa gggtagggat
     8461 ttcgcgacag tccggaaggt cctgtccatg ccgcaggtga acatcgttaa aaagaccgaa
     8521 gtacagaccg gaggcttctc caaggaaagt atcctcccga aaaggaacag cgacaagctg
     8581 atcgcacgca aaaaagattg ggaccccaag aaatacggcg gattcgattc tcctacagtc
     8641 gcttacagtg tactggttgt ggccaaagtg gagaaaggga agtctaaaaa actcaaaagc
     8701 gtcaaggaac tgctgggcat cacaatcatg gagcgatcaa gcttcgaaaa aaaccccatc
     8761 gactttctcg aggcgaaagg atataaagag gtcaaaaaag acctcatcat taagcttccc
     8821 aagtactctc tctttgagct tgaaaacggc cggaaacgaa tgctcgctag tgcgggcgag
     8881 ctgcagaaag gtaacgagct ggcactgccc tctaaatacg ttaatttctt gtatctggcc
     8941 agccactatg aaaagctcaa agggtctccc gaagataatg agcagaagca gctgttcgtg
     9001 gaacaacaca aacactacct tgatgagatc atcgagcaaa taagcgaatt ctccaaaaga
     9061 gtgatcctcg ccgacgctaa cctcgataag gtgctttctg cttacaataa gcacagggat
     9121 aagcccatca gggagcaggc agaaaacatt atctacttgt ttactctgac caacttgggc
     9181 gcgcctgcag ccttcaagta cttcgacacc accatagaca gaaagcggta cacctctaca
     9241 aaggaggtcc tggacgccac actgattcat cagtcaatta cggggctcta tgaaacaaga
     9301 atcgacctct ctcagctcgg tggagacagc agggctgacc ccaagaagaa gaggaaggtg
     9361 tgatctcttc tcgagtcatg taattagtta tgtcacgctt acgttcacgc cctcccccca
     9421 catccgctct aaccgaaaag gaaggagtta gacaacctga agtctaggtc cctatttatt
     9481 tttttatagt tatgttagta ttaagaacgt tatttatatt tcaaattttt cttttttttc
     9541 tgtacagacg cgtgtacgca tgtaacatta tactgaaaac cttgcttgag aaggttttgg
     9601 gacgctcgaa ggctttaatt tgcggccggt acccaattcg ccctatagtg agtcgtatta
     9661 cgcgcgctca ctggccgtcg ttttacaacg tcgtgactgg gaaaaccctg gcgttaccca
     9721 acttaatcgc cttgcagcac atcccccttt cgccagctgg cgtaatagcg aagaggcccg
     9781 caccgatcgc ccttcccaac agttgcgcag cctgaatggc gaatggnnnn nnnnnnnnnn
     9841 nnnnnnnnnn nnnnnnnnnn nnnnnnnnnn nnnnnnnnnn nnnnnnnnnn nnnnnnnnnn
     9901 nnnnnnnnnn nnnnnnnnnn nnnnnnnnnn nnnnnnnnnn nnnnnnnnnn cnnnnnnnnn
     9961 nnnnnnnnnn nnnnnnnnnn nnnnnnnnnn nnnnnnnnnn nnnnnnnnnn nnnnnnnnnn
    10021 nnnnnnnnnn nnnnnnnnnn nnannnnnnn nnnnnnnnnn nnnnnnnnnn nnnnnnnnnn
    10081 nnnnnnnnnn nncctttgac gttggagtcc acgttcttta atagtggact cttgttccaa
    10141 actggaacaa cactcaaccc tatctcggtc tattcttttg atttataagg gattttgccg
    10201 atttcggcct attggttaaa aaatgagctg atttaacaaa aatttaacgc gaattttaac
    10261 aaaatattaa cgcttacaat ttcctgatgc ggtattttct ccttacgcat ctgtgcggta
    10321 tttcacaccg catagggtaa taactgatat aattaaattg aagctctaat ttgtgagttt
    10381 agtatacatg catttactta taatacagtt ttttagtttt gctggccgca tcttctcaaa
    10441 tatgcttccc agcctgcttt tctgtaacgt tcaccctcta ccttagcatc ccttcccttt
    10501 gcaaatagtc ctcttccaac aataataatg tcagatcctg tagagaccac atcatccacg
    10561 gttctatact gttgacccaa tgcgtctccc ttgtcatcta aacccacacc gggtgtcata
    10621 atcaaccaat cgtaaccttc atctcttcca cccatgtctc tttgagcaat aaagccgata
    10681 acaaaatctt tgtcgctctt cgcaatgtca acagtaccct tagtatattc tccagtagat
    10741 agggagccct tgcatgacaa ttctgctaac atcaaaaggc ctctaggttc ctttgttact
    10801 tcttctgccg cctgcttcaa accgctaaca atacctgggc ccaccacacc gtgtgcattc
    10861 gtaatgtctg cccattctgc tattctgtat acacccgcag agtactgcaa tttgactgta
    10921 ttaccaatgt cagcaaattt tctgtcttcg aagagtaaaa aattgtactt ggcggataat
    10981 gcctttagcg gcttaactgt gccctccatg gaaaaatcag tcaagatatc cacatgtgtt
    11041 tttagtaaac aaattttggg acctaatgct tcaactaact ccagtaattc cttggtggta
    11101 cgaaca
//
