>Addgene plasmid #87398 | p426_Cas9_gRNA-ARS1206a | depositor full sequence | sequence record 170423 | p426_Cas9_gRNA-ARS1206a sequence 11117 bps
GACGAAAGGGCCTCGTGATACGCCTATTTTTATAGGTTAATGTCATGATAATAATGGTTTCTTAGTATGA
TCCAATATCAAAGGAAATGATAGCATTGAAGGATGAGACTAATCCAATTGAGGAGTGGCAGCATATAGAA
CAGCTAAAGGGTAGTGCTGAAGGAAGCATACGATACCCCGCATGGAATGGGATAATATCACAGGAGGTAC
TAGACTACCTTTCATCCTACATAAATAGACGCATATAAGTACGCATTTAAGCATAAACACGCACTATGCC
GTTCTTCTCATGTATATATATATACAGGCAACACGCAGATATAGGTGCGACGTGAACAGTGAGCTGTATG
TGCGCAGCTCGCGTTGCATTTTCGGAAGCGCTCGTTTTCGGAAACGCTTTGAAGTTCCTATTCCGAAGTT
CCTATTCTCTAGAAAGTATAGGAACTTCAGAGCGCTTTTGAAAACCAAAAGCGCTCTGAAGACGCACTTT
CAAAAAACCAAAAACGCACCGGACTGTAACGAGCTACTAAAATATTGCGAATACCGCTTCCACAAACATT
GCTCAAAAGTATCTCTTTGCTATATATCTCTGTGCTATATCCCTATATAACCTACCCATCCACCTTTCGC
TCCTTGAACTTGCATCTAAACTCGACCTCTACATTTTTTATGTTTATCTCTAGTATTACTCTTTAGACAA
AAAAATTGTAGTAAGAACTATTCATAGAGTGAATCGAAAACAATACGAAAATGTAAACATTTCCTATACG
TAGTATATAGAGACAAAATAGAAGAAACCGTTCATAATTTTCTGACCAATGAAGAATCATCAACGCTATC
ACTTTCTGTTCACAAAGTATGCGCAATCCACATCGGTATAGAATATAATCGGGGATGCCTTTATCTTGAA
AAAATGCACCCGCAGCTTCGCTAGTAATCAGTAAACGCGGGAAGTGGAGTCAGGCTTTTTTTATGGAAGA
GAAAATAGACACCAAAGTAGCCTTCTTCTAACCTTAACGGACCTACAGTGCAAAAAGTTATCAAGAGACT
GCATTATAGAGCGCACAAAGGAGAAAAAAAGTAATCTAAGATGCTTTGTTAGAAAAATAGCGCTCTCGGG
ATGCATTTTTGTAGAACAAAAAAGAAGTATAGATTCTTTGTTGGTAAAATAGCGCTCTCGCGTTGCATTT
CTGTTCTGTAAAAATGCAGCTCAGATTCTTTGTTTGAAAAATTAGCGCTCTCGCGTTGCATTTTTGTTTT
ACAAAAATGAAGCACAGATTCTTCGTTGGTAAAATAGCGCTTTCGCGTTGCATTTCTGTTCTGTAAAAAT
GCAGCTCAGATTCTTTGTTTGAAAAATTAGCGCTCTCGCGTTGCATTTTTGTTCTACAAAATGAAGCACA
GATGCTTCGTTCAGGTGGCACTTTTCGGGGAAATGTGCGCGGAACCCCTATTTGTTTATTTTTCTAAATA
CATTCAAATATGTATCCGCTCATGAGACAATAACCCTGATAAATGCTTCAATAATATTGAAAAAGGAAGA
GTATGAGTATTCAACATTTCCGTGTCGCCCTTATTCCCTTTTTTGCGGCATTTTGCCTTCCTGTTTTTGC
TCACCCAGAAACGCTGGTGAAAGTAAAAGATGCTGAAGATCAGTTGGGTGCACGAGTGGGTTACATCGAA
CTGGATCTCAACAGCGGTAAGATCCTTGAGAGTTTTCGCCCCGAAGAACGTTTTCCAATGATGAGCACTT
TTAAAGTTCTGCTATGTGGCGCGGTATTATCCCGTATTGACGCCGGGCAAGAGCAACTCGGTCGCCGCAT
ACACTATTCTCAGAATGACTTGGTTGAGTACTCACCAGTCACAGAAAAGCATCTTACGGATGGCATGACA
GTAAGAGAATTATGCAGTGCTGCCATAACCATGAGTGATAACACTGCGGCCAACTTACTTCTGACAACGA
TCGGAGGACCGAAGGAGCTAACCGCTTTTTTGCACAACATGGGGGATCATGTAACTCGCCTTGATCGTTG
GGAACCGGAGCTGAATGAAGCCATACCAAACGACGAGCGTGACACCACGATGCCTGTAGCAATGGCAACA
ACGTTGCGCAAACTATTAACTGGCGAACTACTTACTCTAGCTTCCCGGCAACAATTAATAGACTGGATGG
AGGCGGATAAAGTTGCAGGACCACTTCTGCGCTCGGCCCTTCCGGCTGGCTGGTTTATTGCTGATAAATC
TGGAGCCGGTGAGCGTGGGTCTCGCGGTATCATTGCAGCACTGGGGCCAGATGGTAAGCCCTCCCGTATC
GTAGTTATCTACACGACGGGGAGTCAGGCAACTATGGATGAACGAAATAGACAGATCGCTGAGATAGGTG
CCTCACTGATTAAGCATTGGTAACTGTCAGACCAAGTTTACTCATATATACTTTAGATTGATTTAAAACT
TCATTTTTAATTTAAAAGGATCTAGGTGAAGATCCTTTTTGATAATCTCATGACCAAAATCCCTTAACGT
GAGTTTTCGTTCCACTGAGCGTCAGACCCCGTAGAAAAGATCAAAGGATCTTCTTGAGATCCTTTTTTTC
TGCGCGTAATCTGCTGCTTGCAAACAAAAAAACCACCGCTACCAGCGGTGGTTTGTTTGCCGGATCAAGA
GCTACCAACTCTTTTTCCGAAGGTAACTGGCTTCAGCAGAGCGCAGATACCAAATACTGTCCTTCTAGTG
TAGCCGTAGTTAGGCCACCACTTCAAGAACTCTGTAGCACCGCCTACATACCTCGCTCTGCTAATCCTGT
TACCAGTGGCTGCTGCCAGTGGCGATAAGTCGTGTCTTACCGGGTTGGACTCAAGACGATAGTTACCGGA
TAAGGCGCAGCGGTCGGGCTGAACGGGGGGTTCGTGCACACAGCCCAGCTTGGAGCGAACGACCTACACC
GAACTGAGATACCTACAGCGTGAGCTATGAGAAAGCGCCACGCTTCCCGAAGGGAGAAAGGCGGACAGGT
ATCCGGTAAGCGGCAGGGTCGGAACAGGAGAGCGCACGAGGGAGCTTCCAGGGGGAAACGCCTGGTATCT
TTATAGTCCTGTCGGGTTTCGCCACCTCTGACTTGAGCGTCGATTTTTGTGATGCTCGTCAGGGGGGCGG
AGCCTATGGAAAAACGCCAGCAACGCGGCCTTTTTACGGTTCCTGGCCTTTTGCTGGCCTTTTGCTCACA
TGTTCTTTCCTGCGTTATCCCCTGATTCTGTGGATAACCGTATTACCGCCTTTGAGTGAGCTGATACCGC
TCGCCGCAGCCGAACGACCGAGCGCAGCGAGTCAGTGAGCGAGGAAGCGGAAGAGCGCCCAATACGCAAA
CCGCCTCTCCCCGCGCGTTGGCCGATTCATTAATGCAGCTGGCACGACAGGTTTCCCGACTGGAAAGCGG
GCAGTGAGCGCAACGCAATTAATGTGAGTTACCTCACTCATTAGGCACCCCAGGCTTTACACTTTATGCT
TCCGGCTCCTATGTTGTGTGGAATTGTGAGCGGATAACAATTTCACACAGGAAACAGCTATGACCATGAT
TACGCCAAGCGCGCAATTAACCCTCACTAAAGGGAACAAAAGCTGGAGCTAGTATACTCTTTCTTCAACA
ATTAAATACTCTCGGTAGCCAAGTTGGTTTAAGGCGCAAGACTGTAATTTATCACTACGAAATCTTGAGA
TCGGGCGTTCGACTCGCCCCCGGGAGAGATGGCCGGCATGGTCCCAGCCTCCTCGCTGGCGCCGGCTGGG
CAACACCTTCGGGTGGCGAATGGGACTTTCGAACATTTTTCCATGCGCTGTTTTAGAGCTAGAAATAGCA
AGTTAAAATAAGGCTAGTCCGTTATCAACTTGAAAAAGTGGCACCGAGTCGGTGCTTTTTTTATTTTTTG
TCACTATTGTTATGTAAAATGCCACCTCTGACAGTATGGAACGCAAACTTCTGTCTAGTGGATAGTCGAC
ATCCTTTTGTTGTTTCCGGGTGTACAATATGGACTTCCTCTTTTCTGGCAACCAAACCCATACATCGGGA
TTCCTATAATACCTTCGTTGGTCTCCCTAACATGTAGGTGGCGGAGGGGAGATATACAATAGAACAGATA
CCAGACAAGACATAATGGGCTAAACAAGACTACACCAATTACACTGCCTCATTGATGGTGGTACATAACG
AACTAATACTGTAGCCCTAGACTTGATAGCCATCATCATATCGAAGTTTCACTACCCTTTTTCCATTTGC
CATCTATTGAAGTAATAATAGGCGCATGCAACTTCTTTTCTTTTTTTTTCTTTTCTCTCTCCCCCGTTGT
TGTCTCACCATATCCGCAATGACAAAAAAATGATGGAAGACACTAAAGGAAAAAATTAACGACAAAGACA
GCACCAACAGATGTCGTTGTTCCAGAGCTGATGAGGGGTATCTCGAAGCACACGAAACTTTTTCCTTCCT
TCATTCACGCACACTACTCTCTAATGAGCAACGGTATACGGCCTTCCTTCCAGTTACTTGAATTTGAAAT
AAAAAAAAGTTTGCTGTCTTGCTATCAAGTATAAATAGACCTGCAATTATTAATCTTTTGTTTCCTCGTC
ATTGTTCTCGTTCCCTTTCTTCCTTGTTTCTTTTTCTGCACAATATTTCAAGCTATACCAAGCATACAAT
CAACTTGGAAAAAAATGGACAAGAAGTACTCCATTGGGCTCGATATCGGCACAAACAGCGTCGGTTGGGC
CGTCATTACGGACGAGTACAAGGTGCCGAGCAAAAAATTCAAAGTTCTGGGCAATACCGATCGCCACAGC
ATAAAGAAGAACCTCATTGGCGCCCTCCTGTTCGACTCCGGGGAGACGGCCGAAGCCACGCGGCTCAAAA
GAACAGCACGGCGCAGATATACCCGCAGAAAGAATCGGATCTGCTACCTGCAGGAGATCTTTAGTAATGA
GATGGCTAAGGTGGATGACTCTTTCTTCCATAGGCTGGAGGAGTCCTTTTTGGTGGAGGAGGATAAAAAG
CACGAGCGCCACCCAATCTTTGGCAATATCGTGGACGAGGTGGCGTACCATGAAAAGTACCCAACCATAT
ATCATCTGAGGAAGAAGCTTGTAGACAGTACTGATAAGGCTGACTTGCGGTTGATCTATCTCGCGCTGGC
GCATATGATCAAATTTCGGGGACACTTCCTCATCGAGGGGGACCTGAACCCAGACAACAGCGATGTCGAC
AAACTCTTTATCCAACTGGTTCAGACTTACAATCAGCTTTTCGAAGAGAACCCGATCAACGCATCCGGAG
TTGACGCCAAAGCAATCCTGAGCGCTAGGCTGTCCAAATCCCGGCGGCTCGAAAACCTCATCGCACAGCT
CCCTGGGGAGAAGAAGAACGGCCTGTTTGGTAATCTTATCGCCCTGTCACTCGGGCTGACCCCCAACTTT
AAATCTAACTTCGACCTGGCCGAAGATGCCAAGCTTCAACTGAGCAAAGACACCTACGATGATGATCTCG
ACAATCTGCTGGCCCAGATCGGCGACCAGTACGCAGACCTTTTTTTGGCGGCAAAGAACCTGTCAGACGC
CATTCTGCTGAGTGATATTCTGCGAGTGAACACGGAGATCACCAAAGCTCCGCTGAGCGCTAGTATGATC
AAGCGCTATGATGAGCACCACCAAGACTTGACTTTGCTGAAGGCCCTTGTCAGACAGCAACTGCCTGAGA
AGTACAAGGAAATTTTCTTCGATCAGTCTAAAAATGGCTACGCCGGATACATTGACGGCGGAGCAAGCCA
GGAGGAATTTTACAAATTTATTAAGCCCATCTTGGAAAAAATGGACGGCACCGAGGAGCTGCTGGTAAAG
CTTAACAGAGAAGATCTGTTGCGCAAACAGCGCACTTTCGACAATGGAAGCATCCCCCACCAGATTCACC
TGGGCGAACTGCACGCTATCCTCAGGCGGCAAGAGGATTTCTACCCCTTTTTGAAAGATAACAGGGAAAA
GATTGAGAAAATCCTCACATTTCGGATACCCTACTATGTAGGCCCCCTCGCCCGGGGAAATTCCAGATTC
GCGTGGATGACTCGCAAATCAGAAGAGACCATCACTCCCTGGAACTTCGAGGAAGTCGTGGATAAGGGGG
CCTCTGCCCAGTCCTTCATCGAAAGGATGACTAACTTTGATAAAAATCTGCCTAACGAAAAGGTGCTTCC
TAAACACTCTCTGCTGTACGAGTACTTCACAGTTTATAACGAGCTCACCAAGGTCAAATACGTCACAGAA
GGGATGAGAAAGCCAGCATTCCTGTCTGGAGAGCAGAAGAAAGCTATCGTGGACCTCCTCTTCAAGACGA
ACCGGAAAGTTACCGTGAAACAGCTCAAAGAAGACTATTTCAAAAAGATTGAATGTTTCGACTCTGTTGA
AATCAGCGGAGTGGAGGATCGCTTCAACGCATCCCTGGGAACGTATCACGATCTCCTGAAAATCATTAAA
GACAAGGACTTCCTGGACAATGAGGAGAACGAGGACATTCTTGAGGACATTGTCCTCACCCTTACGTTGT
TTGAAGATAGGGAGATGATTGAAGAACGCTTGAAAACTTACGCTCATCTCTTCGACGACAAAGTCATGAA
ACAGCTCAAGAGGCGCCGATATACAGGATGGGGGCGGCTGTCAAGAAAACTGATCAATGGGATCCGAGAC
AAGCAGAGTGGAAAGACAATCCTGGATTTTCTTAAGTCCGATGGATTTGCCAACCGGAACTTCATGCAGT
TGATCCATGATGACTCTCTCACCTTTAAGGAGGACATCCAGAAAGCACAAGTTTCTGGCCAGGGGGACAG
TCTTCACGAGCACATCGCTAATCTTGCAGGTAGCCCAGCTATCAAAAAGGGAATACTGCAGACCGTTAAG
GTCGTGGATGAACTCGTCAAAGTAATGGGAAGGCATAAGCCCGAGAATATCGTTATCGAGATGGCCCGAG
AGAACCAAACTACCCAGAAGGGACAGAAGAACAGTAGGGAAAGGATGAAGAGGATTGAAGAGGGTATAAA
AGAACTGGGGTCCCAAATCCTTAAGGAACACCCAGTTGAAAACACCCAGCTTCAGAATGAGAAGCTCTAC
CTGTACTACCTGCAGAACGGCAGGGACATGTACGTGGATCAGGAACTGGACATCAATCGGCTCTCCGACT
ACGACGTGGATCATATCGTGCCCCAGTCTTTTCTCAAAGATGATTCTATTGATAATAAAGTGTTGACAAG
ATCCGATAAAAATAGAGGGAAGAGTGATAACGTCCCCTCAGAAGAAGTTGTCAAGAAAATGAAAAATTAT
TGGCGGCAGCTGCTGAACGCCAAACTGATCACACAACGGAAGTTCGATAATCTGACTAAGGCTGAACGAG
GTGGCCTGTCTGAGTTGGATAAAGCCGGCTTCATCAAAAGGCAGCTTGTTGAGACACGCCAGATCACCAA
GCACGTGGCCCAAATTCTCGATTCACGCATGAACACCAAGTACGATGAAAATGACAAACTGATTCGAGAG
GTGAAAGTTATTACTCTGAAGTCTAAGCTGGTCTCAGATTTCAGAAAGGACTTTCAGTTTTATAAGGTGA
GAGAGATCAACAATTACCACCATGCGCATGATGCCTACCTGAATGCAGTGGTAGGCACTGCACTTATCAA
AAAATATCCCAAGCTTGAATCTGAATTTGTTTACGGAGACTATAAAGTGTACGATGTTAGGAAAATGATC
GCAAAGTCTGAGCAGGAAATAGGCAAGGCCACCGCTAAGTACTTCTTTTACAGCAATATTATGAATTTTT
TCAAGACCGAGATTACACTGGCCAATGGAGAGATTCGGAAGCGACCACTTATCGAAACAAACGGAGAAAC
AGGAGAAATCGTGTGGGACAAGGGTAGGGATTTCGCGACAGTCCGGAAGGTCCTGTCCATGCCGCAGGTG
AACATCGTTAAAAAGACCGAAGTACAGACCGGAGGCTTCTCCAAGGAAAGTATCCTCCCGAAAAGGAACA
GCGACAAGCTGATCGCACGCAAAAAAGATTGGGACCCCAAGAAATACGGCGGATTCGATTCTCCTACAGT
CGCTTACAGTGTACTGGTTGTGGCCAAAGTGGAGAAAGGGAAGTCTAAAAAACTCAAAAGCGTCAAGGAA
CTGCTGGGCATCACAATCATGGAGCGATCAAGCTTCGAAAAAAACCCCATCGACTTTCTCGAGGCGAAAG
GATATAAAGAGGTCAAAAAAGACCTCATCATTAAGCTTCCCAAGTACTCTCTCTTTGAGCTTGAAAACGG
CCGGAAACGAATGCTCGCTAGTGCGGGCGAGCTGCAGAAAGGTAACGAGCTGGCACTGCCCTCTAAATAC
GTTAATTTCTTGTATCTGGCCAGCCACTATGAAAAGCTCAAAGGGTCTCCCGAAGATAATGAGCAGAAGC
AGCTGTTCGTGGAACAACACAAACACTACCTTGATGAGATCATCGAGCAAATAAGCGAATTCTCCAAAAG
AGTGATCCTCGCCGACGCTAACCTCGATAAGGTGCTTTCTGCTTACAATAAGCACAGGGATAAGCCCATC
AGGGAGCAGGCAGAAAACATTATCCACTTGTTTACTCTGACCAACTTGGGCGCGCCTGCAGCCTTCAAGT
ACTTCGACACCACCATAGACAGAAAGCGGTACACCTCTACAAAGGAGGTCCTGGACGCCACACTGATTCA
TCAGTCAATTACGGGGCTCTATGAAACAAGAATCGACCTCTCTCAGCTCGGTGGAGACAGCAGGGCTGAC
CCCAAGAAGAAGAGGAAGGTGTGATCTCTTCTCGAGTCATGTAATTAGTTATGTCACGCTTACGTTCACG
CCCTCCCCCCACATCCGCTCTAACCGAAAAGGAAGGAGTTAGACAACCTGAAGTCTAGGTCCCTATTTAT
TTTTTTATAGTTATGTTAGTATTAAGAACGTTATTTATATTTCAAATTTTTCTTTTTTTTCTGTACAGAC
GCGTGTACGCATGTAACATTATACTGAAAACCTTGCTTGAGAAGGTTTTGGGACGCTCGAAGGCTTTAAT
TTGCGGCCGGTACCCAATTCGCCCTATAGTGAGTCGTATTACGCGCGCTCACTGGCCGTCGTTTTACAAC
GTCGTGACTGGGAAAACCCTGGCGTTACCCAACTTAATCGCCTTGCAGCACATCCCCCTTTCGCCAGCTG
GCGTAATAGCGAAGAGGCCCGCACCGATCGCCCTTCCCAACAGTTGCGCAGCCTGAATGGCGAATGGCGC
G
[124 nt withheld, positions 9312-9435]
C
[91 nt withheld, positions 9437-9527]
A
[49 nt withheld, positions 9529-9577]
CCTTTGACGTTGGAGTCCACGTTCTTTAATAGTGGACTCTTGTTCCAAACTGGAACAACACTCAACCCTA
TCTCGGTCTATTCTTTTGATTTATAAGGGATTTTGCCGATTTCGGCCTATTGGTTAAAAAATGAGCTGAT
TTAACAAAAATTTAACGCGAATTTTAACAAAATATTAACGTTTACAATTTCCTGATGCGGTATTTTCTCC
TTACGCATCTGTGCGGTATTTCACACCGCATAGGGTAATAACTGATATAATTAAATTGAAGCTCTAATTT
GTGAGTTTAGTATACATGCATTTACTTATAATACAGTTTTTTAGTTTTGCTGGCCGCATCTTCTCAAATA
TGCTTCCCAGCCTGCTTTTCTGTAACGTTCACCCTCTACCTTAGCATCCCTTCCCTTTGCAAATAGTCCT
CTTCCAACAATAATAATGTCAGATCCTGTAGAGACCACATCATCCACGGTTCTATACTGTTGACCCAATG
CGTCTCCCTTGTCATCTAAACCCACACCGGGTGTCATAATCAACCAATCGTAACCTTCATCTCTTCCACC
CATGTCTCTTTGAGCAATAAAGCCGATAACAAAATCTTTGTCGCTCTTCGCAATGTCAACAGTACCCTTA
GTATATTCTCCAGTAGATAGGGAGCCCTTGCATGACAATTCTGCTAACATCAAAAGGCCTCTAGGTTCCT
TTGTTACTTCTTCTGCCGCCTGCTTCAAACCGCTAACAATACCTGGGCCCACCACACCGTGTGCATTCGT
AATGTCTGCCCATTCTGCTATTCTGTATACACCCGCAGAGTACTGCAATTTGACTGTATTACCAATGTCA
GCAAATTTTCTGTCTTCGAAGAGTAAAAAATTGTACTTGGCGGATAATGCCTTTAGCGGCTTAACTGTGC
CCTCCATGGAAAAATCAGTCAAGATATCCACATGTGTTTTTAGTAAACAAATTTTGGGACCTAATGCTTC
AACTAACTCCAGTAATTCCTTGGTGGTACGAACATCCAATGAAGCACACAAGTTTGTTTGCTTTTCGTGC
ATGATATTAAATAGCTTGGCAGCAACAGGACTAGGATGAGTAGCAGCACGTTCCTTATATGTAGCTTTCG
ACATGATTTATCTTCGTTTCCTGCAGGTTTTTGTTCTGTGCAGTTGGGTTAAGAATACTGGGCAATTTCA
TGTTTCTTCAACACTACATATGCGTATATATACCAATCTAAGTCTGTGCTCCTTCCTTCGTTCTTCCTTC
TGTTCGGAGATTACCGAATCAAAAAAATTTCAAGGAAACCGAAATCAAAAAAAAGAATAAAAAAAAAATG
ATGAATTGAATTGAAAAGCTGTGGTATGGTGCACTCTCAGTACAATCTGCTCTGATGCCGCATAGTTAAG
CCAGCCCCGACACCCGCCAACACCCGCTGACGCGCCCTGACGGGCTTGTCTGCTCCCGGCATCCGCTTAC
AGACAAGCTGTGACCGTCTCCGGGAGCTGCATGTGTCAGAGGTTTTCACCGTCATCACCGAAACGCGCGA
Features (pLannotate 1.2.2; 22 found; start..end, strand, type, name):
     69..1411    +  rep_origin     2μ ori: yeast 2μ plasmid origin of replication
   1438..1542    +  promoter       AmpR promoter: bla
   1543..2403    +  CDS            AmpR: β-lactamase; bla; confers resistance to ampicillin, carbenicillin, and related antibiotics
   2574..3162    +  rep_origin     ori: high-copy-number ColE1/pMB1/pBR322/pUC origin of replication
   3345..3437    +  CDS            lacI (fragment): lac repressor; lacI; The lac repressor binds to the lac operator to inhibit transcription in E. coli. This inhibition can be relieved by adding lactose or isopropyl-β-D-thiogalactopyranoside (IPTG).
   3450..3471    +  protein_bind   CAP binding site: CAP binding activates transcription in the presence of cAMP. E. coli catabolite activator protein
   3486..3516    +  promoter       lac promoter: promoter for the E. coli lac operon
   3520..3542    +  protein_bind   lac operator (fragment): The lac repressor binds to the lac operator to inhibit transcription in E. coli. This inhibition can be relieved by adding lactose or isopropyl-β-D-thiogalactopyranoside (IPTG). lac repressor encoded by lacI
   3585..3603    +  promoter       T3 promoter: promoter for bacteriophage T3 RNA polymerase
   3648..3736    +  ncRNA          tRNA: Accession: RF00005 - tRNA
   3830..3905    +  misc_RNA       gRNA scaffold: guide RNA scaffold for the Streptococcus pyogenes CRISPR/Cas9 system
   3991..4695    +  promoter       ADH1 promoter: S. cerevisiae ADH1; promoter for alcohol dehydrogenase 1
   4705..8808    +  CDS            cas9: CAS9_STRP1 - Also known as csn1 From Streptococcus pyogenes serotype M1.
   8903..9092    +  terminator     CYC1 terminator: S. cerevisiae CYC1; transcription terminator for CYC1
   9123..9141    -  promoter       T7 promoter: promoter for bacteriophage T7 RNA polymerase
   9149..9304    +  CDS            lacZα (fragment): LacZα fragment of β-galactosidase; lacZ fragment
   9312..9767    +  rep_origin     f1 ori (sequence partly withheld): f1 bacteriophage origin of replication; arrow indicates direction of (+) strand synthesis
   9768..9819    -  misc_feature   bom (fragment): basis of mobility region from pBR322
   9898..10701   -  CDS            URA3: orotidine-5'-phosphate decarboxylase, required for uracil biosynthesis; S. cerevisiae URA3; yeast auxotrophic marker, counterselectable with 5-fluoroorotic acid (5-FOA)
  10702..10917   -  promoter       URA3 promoter: S. cerevisiae URA3
  10932..10981   -  misc_feature   bom (fragment): basis of mobility region from pBR322
  11083..1       -  CDS            rop (fragment) (across the origin): Rop protein, which maintains plasmids at low copy number; rop
