[The description below was written by a language model from this plasmid's Addgene catalogue record, the feature table of its GenBank file and pLannotate feature annotations shown in this document.]
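Description:
p426_Cas9_gRNA-ARS1206a is an all-in-one CRISPR plasmid for genome editing in Saccharomyces cerevisiae, built on the p426 high-copy yeast–E. coli shuttle backbone. In yeast it replicates from the 2μ origin and is selected through the URA3 auxotrophic marker. Because URA3 can be counterselected with 5-fluoroorotic acid, the plasmid can be removed once editing is complete. In E. coli it is maintained by a high-copy ColE1/pUC-type origin with ampicillin resistance (bla). An f1 origin and remnants of the lac/lacZα cloning region, with flanking T3 and T7 promoters and M13 primer sites, are carried over from the parent vector. Two sequence records are held, of about 11.1 kb and differing by roughly ten bases and in their numbering origin, but they annotate the same arrangement of parts.

The payload comprises two expression units. A human codon-optimized Streptococcus pyogenes Cas9 carrying a C-terminal SV40 nuclear localization signal is transcribed from the yeast ADH1 promoter and terminated by the CYC1 terminator. Upstream of it, a single guide RNA is expressed from a tyrosine tRNA promoter. One annotation detects a tRNA element just ahead of the S. pyogenes gRNA scaffold, consistent with RNA polymerase III-driven guide expression. The 20-nt spacer directs Cas9 to the ARS1206a site on yeast chromosome 12.

Cutting at this locus creates a double-strand break that yeast can repair by homologous recombination with a co-supplied donor DNA, which is not part of this plasmid. According to the record, the plasmid is intended for integrating, deleting or replacing genes, and it belongs to a Cas9-based toolkit for programming gene expression in S. cerevisiae.
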