Addgene plasmid #87398: p426_Cas9_gRNA-ARS1206a
Purpose: All-in-one CRISPR plasmid for integrating, deleting, or replacing a gene in S. cerevisiae. High-copy, URA3 plasmid contains human codon-optimized Cas9 and a guide RNA targeting ARS1206a sequence CGAACATTTTTCCATGCGCT in yeast chromosome 12.
Depositing lab: Aindrila Mukhopadhyay. Depositing organization: Lawrence Berkeley National Laboratory. Publication: A Cas9-based toolkit to program gene expression in Saccharomyces cerevisiae. Reider Apel A, d'Espaux L, Wehrs M, Sachs D, Li RA, Tong GJ, Garber M, Nnadi O, Zhuang W, Hillson NJ, Keasling JD, Mukhopadhyay A. Nucleic Acids Res. 2017 Jan 9;45(1):496-508. doi: 10.1093/nar/gkw1023. Epub 2016 Nov 28. PubMed 27899650.
Backbone
  Vector backbone: p426
  Vector type: CRISPR
  Selectable markers: URA3
Growth in bacteria
  Bacterial resistance: Ampicillin, 100 μg/mL
  Growth temperature: 37°C
  Growth strain: DH5alpha
  Copy number: High Copy
Gene/Insert
  Gene/Insert name: Human Optimized S. pyogenes Cas9 and guide RNA targeting ARS1206a
  gRNA/shRNA sequence: CGAACATTTTTCCATGCGCT
  Species: S. cerevisiae (budding yeast)
  Promoter: ADH1, pTyrosine
  Cloning method: Gibson Cloning
  Sequencing primers: 5′ M13 Rev
Terms and licenses: Academic/Nonprofit Terms; Industry Terms: Not Available to Industry
How to cite: p426_Cas9_gRNA-ARS1206a was a gift from Aindrila Mukhopadhyay (Addgene plasmid # 87398 ; http://n2t.net/addgene:87398 ; RRID:Addgene_87398)
